>Addgene plasmid #128119 | sgRNA AAVS1 | depositor full sequence | sequence record 245461 | sgRNA AAVS1 sequence 5284 bps
GTGGCACTTTTCGGGGAAATGTGCGCGGAACCCCTATTTGTTTATTTTTCTAAATACATTCAAATATGTA
TCCGCTCATGAGACAATAACCCTGATAAATGCTTCAATAATATTGAAAAAGGAAGAGTATGAGTATTCAA
CATTTCCGTGTCGCCCTTATTCCCTTTTTTGCGGCATTTTGCCTTCCTGTTTTTGCTCACCCAGAAACGC
TGGTGAAAGTAAAAGATGCTGAAGATCAGTTGGGTGCACGAGTGGGTTACATCGAACTGGATCTCAACAG
CGGTAAGATCCTTGAGAGTTTTCGCCCCGAAGAACGTTTTCCAATGATGAGCACTTTTAAAGTTCTGCTA
TGTGGCGCGGTATTATCCCGTATTGACGCCGGGCAAGAGCAACTCGGTCGCCGCATACACTATTCTCAGA
ATGACTTGGTTGAGTACTCACCAGTCACAGAAAAGCATCTTACGGATGGCATGACAGTAAGAGAATTATG
CAGTGCTGCCATAACCATGAGTGATAACACTGCGGCCAACTTACTTCTGACAACGATCGGAGGACCGAAG
GAGCTAACCGCTTTTTTGCACAACATGGGGGATCATGTAACTCGCCTTGATCGTTGGGAACCGGAGCTGA
ATGAAGCCATACCAAACGACGAGCGTGACACCACGATGCCTGTAGCAATGGCAACAACGTTGCGCAAACT
ATTAACTGGCGAACTACTTACTCTAGCTTCCCGGCAACAATTAATAGACTGGATGGAGGCGGATAAAGTT
GCAGGACCACTTCTGCGCTCGGCCCTTCCGGCTGGCTGGTTTATTGCTGATAAATCTGGAGCCGGTGAGC
GTGGGTCTCGCGGTATCATTGCAGCACTGGGGCCAGATGGTAAGCCCTCCCGTATCGTAGTTATCTACAC
GACGGGGAGTCAGGCAACTATGGATGAACGAAATAGACAGATCGCTGAGATAGGTGCCTCACTGATTAAG
CATTGGTAACTGTCAGACCAAGTTTACTCATATATACTTTAGATTGATTTAAAACTTCATTTTTAATTTA
AAAGGATCTAGGTGAAGATCCTTTTTGATAATCTCATGACCAAAATCCCTTAACGTGAGTTTTCGTTCCA
CTGAGCGTCAGACCCCGTAGAAAAGATCAAAGGATCTTCTTGAGATCCTTTTTTTCTGCGCGTAATCTGC
TGCTTGCAAACAAAAAAACCACCGCTACCAGCGGTGGTTTGTTTGCCGGATCAAGAGCTACCAACTCTTT
TTCCGAAGGTAACTGGCTTCAGCAGAGCGCAGATACCAAATACTGTCCTTCTAGTGTAGCCGTAGTTAGG
CCACCACTTCAAGAACTCTGTAGCACCGCCTACATACCTCGCTCTGCTAATCCTGTTACCAGTGGCTGCT
GCCAGTGGCGATAAGTCGTGTCTTACCGGGTTGGACTCAAGACGATAGTTACCGGATAAGGCGCAGCGGT
CGGGCTGAACGGGGGGTTCGTGCACACAGCCCAGCTTGGAGCGAACGACCTACACCGAACTGAGATACCT
ACAGCGTGAGCTATGAGAAAGCGCCACGCTTCCCGAAGGGAGAAAGGCGGACAGGTATCCGGTAAGCGGC
AGGGTCGGAACAGGAGAGCGCACGAGGGAGCTTCCAGGGGGAAACGCCTGGTATCTTTATAGTCCTGTCG
GGTTTCGCCACCTCTGACTTGAGCGTCGATTTTTGTGATGCTCGTCAGGGGGGCGGAGCCTATGGAAAAA
CGCCAGCAACGCGGCCTTTTTACGGTTCCTGGCCTTTTGCTGGCCTTTTGCTCACATGTTCTTTCCTGCG
TTATCCCCTGATTCTGTGGATAACCGTATTACCGCCTTTGAGTGAGCTGATACCGCTCGCCGCAGCCGAA
CGACCGAGCGCAGCGAGTCAGTGAGCGAGGAAGCGGAAGAGCGCCCAATACGCAAACCGCCTCTCCCCGC
GCGTTGGCCGATTCATTAATGCAGCTGGCACGACAGGTTTCCCGACTGGAAAGCGGGCAGTGAGCGCAAC
GCAATTAATGTGAGTTAGCTCACTCATTAGGCACCCCAGGCTTTACACTTTATGCTTCCGGCTCGTATGT
TGTGTGGAATTGTGAGCGGATAACAATTTCACACAGGAAACAGCTATGACCATGATTACGCCAAGCGCGC
AATTAACCCTCACTAAAGGGAACAAAAGCTGGGTACCACTAGTATGCATCCTGCAGGACGCGTCCTACCC
ACTCCCTCTATGCGCGCTCGCTCACTCACTCGGCCCTGGAGACCAAAGGTCTCCAGACTGCCGGCCTCTG
GCCGGCAGGGCCGAGTGAGTGAGCGAGCGCGCATAGAGGGAGTGGGTACCTCCATCATCTAGGTTTGCCA
GATCTGATATCGGCGCGCCCGAGTCCAACACCCGTGGGAATCCCATGGGCACCATGGCCCCTCGCTCCAA
AAATGCTTTCGCGTCGCGCAGACACTGCTCGGTAGTTTCGGGGATCAGCGTTTGAGTAAGAGCCCGCGTC
TGAACCCTCCGCGCCGCCCCGGCCCCAGTGGAAAGACGCGCAGGCAAAACGCACCACGTGACGGAGCGTG
ACCGCGCGCCGAGCGCGCGCCAAGGTCGGGCAGGAAGAGGGCCTATTTCCCATGATTCCTTCATATTTGC
ATATACGATACAAGGCTGTTAGAGAGATAATTAGAATTAATTTGACTGTAAACACAAAGATATTAGTACA
AAATACGTGACGTAGAAAGTAATAATTTCTTGGGTAGTTTGCAGTTTTAAAATTATGTTTTAAAATGGAC
TATCATATGCTTACCGTAACTTGAAAGTATTTCGATTTCTTGGCTTTATATATCTTGTGGAAAGGACGAA
ACACCGGGAGGGAGAGCTTGGCAGGGTTTAAGAGCTATGCTGGAAACAGCATAGCAAGTTTAAATAAGGC
TAGTCCGTTATCAACTTGAAAAAGTGGCACCGAGTCGGTGCTTTTTTTGCGGCCGCCTCGAGTGATCAAA
AAACCAACACACGCTTCCAATGAAAATAAACGATCCTTTATTGCTAGCCTTTACTTGTACAGCTCGTCCA
TGCCGAGAGTGATCCCGGCGGCGGTCACGAACTCCAGCAGGACCATGTGATCGCGCTTCTCGTTGGGGTC
TTTGCTCAGGGCGGACTGGGTGCTCAGGTAGTGGTTGTCGGGCAGCAACACGGGGCCGTCGCCGATGGGG
GTGTTCTGCTGGTAGTGGTCGGCGAGCTGCACGCTGCCGTCCTCGATGTTGTGGCGGATCTTGAAGTTCA
CCTTGATGCCGTTCTTCTGCTTGTCGGCCATGATATAGACGTTGTGGCTGTTGTAGTTGTACTCCAGCTT
GTGCCCCAGGATGTTGCCGTCCTCCTTGAAGTCGATGCCCTTCAGCTCGATGCGGTTCACCAGGGTGTCG
CCCTCGAACTTCACCTCGGCGCGGGTCTTGTAGTTGCCGTCGTCCTTGAAGAAGATGGTGCGCTCCTGGA
CGTAGCCTTCGGGCATGGCGGACTTGAAGAAGTCGTGCTGCTTCATGTGGTCGGGGTAGCGGCTGAAGCA
CTGCACGCCGTAGGTCAGGGTGGTCACGAGGGTGGGCCAGGGCACGGGCAGCTTGCCGGTGGTGCAGATG
AACTTCAGGGTCAGCTTGCCGTAGGTGGCATCGCCCTCGCCCTCGCCGGACACGCTGAACTTGTGGCCGT
TTACGTCGCCGTCCAGCTCGACCAGGATGGGCACCACCCCGGTGAACAGCTCCTCGCCCTTGCTCACCAT
GGTGGCGACCGGTGGATCCCGGGCCCGCGGTACCCAGCTTGGAGGTGCACACCAATGTGGTGAATGGTCA
AATGGCGTTTATTGTATCGAGCTAGGCACTTAAATACAATATCTCTGCAATGCGGAATTCAGTGGTTCGT
CCAATCCATGTCAGACCCGTCTGTTGCCTTCCTAATAAGGCACGATCGTACCACCTTACTTCCACCAATC
GGCATGCACGGTGCTTTTTCTCTCCTTGTAAGGCATGTTGCTAACTCATCCTTACCATGTTGCAAGACTA
CCAAGAGTATTTGCATAAGACTACATTTCCCCCTCCCTATGCAAAAGCGAAACTACTATATCCTGAGGGG
ACTCCTAACCGCGTACAACCGAAGCCCCGCTTTTCGCCTAAACACACCCTAGTCCCCTCAGATACGCGTA
TATCTGGCCCGTACATCGCGAAGCAGCGCAAAACGCCTAACCCTAAGCAGATTCTTCATGCAATTGTCGG
TCAAGCCTTGCCTTGTTGTAGCTTAAATTTTGCTCGCGCACTACTCAGCGACCTCCAACACACAAGCAGG
GAGCAGATACTGGCTTAACTATGCGGCATCAGAGCAGATTGTACTGAGAGTGCACCATACGGATCTGCGA
TGATAAGCTGTCAAACATGAGAATTGGTCGACGATATCAGATCTAGGAACCCCTAGTGATGGAGTTGGCC
ACTCCCTCTCTGCGCGCTCGCTCGCTCACTGAGGCCGCCCGGGCAAAGCCCGGGCGTCGGGCGACCTTTG
GTCGCCCGGCCTCAGTGAGCGAGCGAGCGCGCAGAGAGGGAGTGGCCCCCCCCCCCCCCCCCCCCTGCAT
TCTAGAGAGCTCCAATTCGCCCTATAGTGAGTCGTATTACGCGCGCTCACTGGCCGTCGTTTTACAACGT
CGTGACTGGGAAAACCCTGGCGTTACCCAACTTAATCGCCTTGCAGCACATCCCCCTTTCGCCAGCTGGC
GTAATAGCGAAGAGGCCCGCACCGATCGCCCTTCCCAACAGTTGCGCAGCCTGAATGGCGAATGGG
[124 nt withheld, positions 4827-4950]
C
[91 nt withheld, positions 4952-5042]
A
[49 nt withheld, positions 5044-5092]
CCTTTGACGTTGGAGTCCACGTTCTTT
[37 nt withheld, positions 5120-5156]
ACCCTATCTCGGTCTATTCTTTTGATTTATAAGGGATTTTGCCGATTTCGGCCTATTGGTTAAAAAATGA
GCTGATTTAACAAAAATTTAACGCGAATTTTAACAAAATATTAACGCTTACAATTTAG
Features (pLannotate 1.2.2; 22 found; start..end, strand, type, name):
     24..128     +  promoter       AmpR promoter: bla
    129..989     +  CDS            AmpR: β-lactamase; bla; confers resistance to ampicillin, carbenicillin, and related antibiotics
   1160..1748    +  rep_origin     ori: high-copy-number ColE1/pMB1/pBR322/pUC origin of replication
   1931..2023    +  CDS            lacI (fragment): lac repressor; lacI; The lac repressor binds to the lac operator to inhibit transcription in E. coli. This inhibition can be relieved by adding lactose or isopropyl-β-D-thiogalactopyranoside (IPTG).
   2036..2057    +  protein_bind   CAP binding site: CAP binding activates transcription in the presence of cAMP. E. coli catabolite activator protein
   2072..2102    +  promoter       lac promoter: promoter for the E. coli lac operon
   2110..2126    +  protein_bind   lac operator: The lac repressor binds to the lac operator to inhibit transcription in E. coli. This inhibition can be relieved by adding lactose or isopropyl-β-D-thiogalactopyranoside (IPTG). lac repressor encoded by lacI
   2171..2189    +  promoter       T3 promoter: promoter for bacteriophage T3 RNA polymerase
   2627..2867    +  promoter       U6 promoter: RNA polymerase III promoter for human U6 snRNA
   2876..2896    +  misc_feature   HA-R (fragment): right homology arm from the adeno-associated virus integration site (AAVS1) within intron 1 of the human PPP1R12C gene
   2914..2981    +  misc_RNA       tracrRNA (fragment): trans-activating CRISPR RNA for the Streptococcus pyogenes CRISPR/Cas9 system
   3064..3780    -  CDS            EGFP: EGFP is a basic (constitutively fluorescent) green fluorescent protein published in 1996, derived from Aequorea victoria. It is reported to be a rapidly-maturing weak dimer with moderate acid sensitivity.
   3788..3814    -  misc_feature   MCS (fragment): multiple cloning site
   3824..4087    -  promoter       RSV promoter: Rous sarcoma virus enhancer/promoter
   4121..4214    -  ncRNA          Retro dr1: Accession: RF00214 - Retrovirus direct repeat 1 (dr1)
   4347..4399    +  misc_feature   bom (fragment): basis of mobility region from pBR322
   4408..4424    -  promoter       tet promoter (fragment): E. coli promoter for tetracycline efflux protein gene
   4490..4597    -  repeat_region  AAV2 ITR (fragment): inverted terminal repeat of adeno-associated virus serotype 2 inverted
   4595..4615    -  promoter       chicken β-actin promoter (fragment): contains a 21-bp deletion relative to the standard chicken β-actin promoter
   4641..4659    -  promoter       T7 promoter: promoter for bacteriophage T7 RNA polymerase
   4667..4822    +  CDS            lacZα (fragment): LacZα fragment of β-galactosidase; lacZ fragment
   4827..5255    +  rep_origin     f1 ori (sequence partly withheld): f1 bacteriophage origin of replication; arrow indicates direction of (+) strand synthesis
