>Addgene plasmid #128119 | sgRNA AAVS1 | addgene full sequence | sequence record 249646 | Addgene NGS Result
GTGACGGAGCGTGACCGCGCGCCGAGCGCGCGCCAAGGTCGGGCAGGAAGAGGGCCTATTTCCCATGATT
CCTTCATATTTGCATATACGATACAAGGCTGTTAGAGAGATAATTAGAATTAATTTGACTGTAAACACAA
AGATATTAGTACAAAATACGTGACGTAGAAAGTAATAATTTCTTGGGTAGTTTGCAGTTTTAAAATTATG
TTTTAAAATGGACTATCATATGCTTACCGTAACTTGAAAGTATTTCGATTTCTTGGCTTTATATATCTTG
TGGAAAGGACGAAACACCGGGAGGGAGAGCTTGGCAGGGTTTAAGAGCTATGCTGGAAACAGCATAGCAA
GTTTAAATAAGGCTAGTCCGTTATCAACTTGAAAAAGTGGCACCGAGTCGGTGCTTTTTTTGCGGCCGCC
TCGAGTGATCAAAAAACCAACACACGCTTCCAATGAAAATAAACGATCCTTTATTGCTAGCCTTTACTTG
TACAGCTCGTCCATGCCGAGAGTGATCCCGGCGGCGGTCACGAACTCCAGCAGGACCATGTGATCGCGCT
TCTCGTTGGGGTCTTTGCTCAGGGCGGACTGGGTGCTCAGGTAGTGGTTGTCGGGCAGCAGCACGGGGCC
GTCGCCGATGGGGGTGTTCTGCTGGTAGTGGTCGGCGAGCTGCACGCTGCCGTCCTCGATGTTGTGGCGG
ATCTTGAAGTTCACCTTGATGCCGTTCTTCTGCTTGTCGGCCATGATATAGACGTTGTGGCTGTTGTAGT
TGTACTCCAGCTTGTGCCCCAGGATGTTGCCGTCCTCCTTGAAGTCGATGCCCTTCAGCTCGATGCGGTT
CACCAGGGTGTCGCCCTCGAACTTCACCTCGGCGCGGGTCTTGTAGTTGCCGTCGTCCTTGAAGAAGATG
GTGCGCTCCTGGACGTAGCCTTCGGGCATGGCGGACTTGAAGAAGTCGTGCTGCTTCATGTGGTCGGGGT
AGCGGCTGAAGCACTGCACGCCGTAGGTCAGGGTGGTCACGAGGGTGGGCCAGGGCACGGGCAGCTTGCC
GGTGGTGCAGATGAACTTCAGGGTCAGCTTGCCGTAGGTGGCATCGCCCTCGCCCTCGCCGGACACGCTG
AACTTGTGGCCGTTTACGTCGCCGTCCAGCTCGACCAGGATGGGCACCACCCCGGTGAACAGCTCCTCGC
CCTTGCTCACCATGGTGGCGACCGGTGGATCCCGGGCCCGCGGTACCCAGCTTGGAGGTGCACACCAATG
TGGTGAATGGTCAAATGGCGTTTATTGTATCGAGCTAGGCACTTAAATACAATATCTCTGCAATGCGGAA
TTCAGTGGTTCGTCCAATCCATGTCAGACCCGTCTGTTGCCTTCCTAATAAGGCACGATCGTACCACCTT
ACTTCCACCAATCGGCATGCACGGTGCTTTTTCTCTCCTTGTAAGGCATGTTGCTAACTCATCGTTACCA
TGTTGCAAGACTACAAGAGTATTGCATAAGACTACATTTCCCCCTCCCTATGCAAAAGCGAAACTACTAT
ATCCTGAGGGGACTCCTAACCGCGTACAACCGAAGCCCCGCTTTTCGCCTAAACACACCCTAGTCCCCTC
AGATACGCGTATATCTGGCCCGTACATCGCGAAGCAGCGCAAAACGCCTAACCCTAAGCAGATTCTTCAT
GCAATTGTCGGTCAAGCCTTGCCTTGTTGTAGCTTAAATTTTGCTCGCGCACTACTCAGCGACCTCCAAC
ACACAAGCAGGGAGCAGATACTGGCTTAACTATGCGGCATCAGAGCAGATTGTACTGAGAGTGCACCATA
CGGATCTGCGATGATAAGCTGTCAAACATGAGAATTGGTCGACGATATCAGATCTGAGGAACCCCTAGTG
ATGGAGTTGGCCACTCCCTCTCTGCGCGCTCACTGGCCGTCGTTTTACAACGTCGTGACTGGGAAAACCC
TGGCGTTACCCAACTTAATCGCCTTGCAGCACATCCCCCTTTCGCCAGCTGGCGTAATAGCGAAGAGGCC
CGCACCGATCGCCCTTCCCAACAGTTGCGCAGCCTGAATGGCGAATGGAAATTGTAAGCGTTAATATTTT
GTTAAAATTCGCGTTAAATTTTTGTTAAATCAGCTCATTTTTTAACCAATAGGCCGAAATCGGCAAAATC
CCTTATAAATCAAAAGAATAGACCGAGATAGGGT
[37 nt withheld, positions 2205-2241]
AAAGAACGTGGACTCCAACGTCAAAGG
[49 nt withheld, positions 2269-2317]
T
[91 nt withheld, positions 2319-2409]
G
[124 nt withheld, positions 2411-2534]
CAGGTGGCACTTTTCGGGGAAATGTGCGCGGAACCCCTATTTGTTTATTTTTCTAAATACATTCAAATAT
GTATCCGCTCATGAGACAATAACCCTGATAAATGCTTCAATAATATTGAAAAAGGAAGAGTATGAGTATT
CAACATTTCCGTGTCGCCCTTATTCCCTTTTTTGCGGCATTTTGCCTTCCTGTTTTTGCTCACCCAGAAA
CGCTGGTGAAAGTAAAAGATGCTGAAGATCAGTTGGGTGCACGAGTGGGTTACATCGAACTGGATCTCAA
CAGCGGTAAGATCCTTGAGAGTTTTCGCCCCGAAGAACGTTTTCCAATGATGAGCACTTTTAAAGTTCTG
CTATGTGGCGCGGTATTATCCCGTATTGACGCCGGGCAAGAGCAACTCGGTCGCCGCATACACTATTCTC
AGAATGACTTGGTTGAGTACTCACCAGTCACAGAAAAGCATCTTACGGATGGCATGACAGTAAGAGAATT
ATGCAGTGCTGCCATAACCATGAGTGATAACACTGCGGCCAACTTACTTCTGACAACGATCGGAGGACCG
AAGGAGCTAACCGCTTTTTTGCACAACATGGGGGATCATGTAACTCGCCTTGATCGTTGGGAACCGGAGC
TGAATGAAGCCATACCAAACGACGAGCGTGACACCACGATGCCTGTAGCAATGGCAACAACGTTGCGCAA
ACTATTAACTGGCGAACTACTTACTCTAGCTTCCCGGCAACAATTAATAGACTGGATGGAGGCGGATAAA
GTTGCAGGACCACTTCTGCGCTCGGCCCTTCCGGCTGGCTGGTTTATTGCTGATAAATCTGGAGCCGGTG
AGCGTGGGTCTCGCGGTATCATTGCAGCACTGGGGCCAGATGGTAAGCCCTCCCGTATCGTAGTTATCTA
CACGACGGGGAGTCAGGCAACTATGGATGAACGAAATAGACAGATCGCTGAGATAGGTGCCTCACTGATT
AAGCATTGGTAACTGTCAGACCAAGTTTACTCATATATACTTTAGATTGATTTAAAACTTCATTTTTAAT
TTAAAAGGATCTAGGTGAAGATCCTTTTTGATAATCTCATGACCAAAATCCCTTAACGTGAGTTTTCGTT
CCACTGAGCGTCAGACCCCGTAGAAAAGATCAAAGGATCTTCTTGAGATCCTTTTTTTCTGCGCGTAATC
TGCTGCTTGCAAACAAAAAAACCACCGCTACCAGCGGTGGTTTGTTTGCCGGATCAAGAGCTACCAACTC
TTTTTCCGAAGGTAACTGGCTTCAGCAGAGCGCAGATACCAAATACTGTTCTTCTAGTGTAGCCGTAGTT
AGGCCACCACTTCAAGAACTCTGTAGCACCGCCTACATACCTCGCTCTGCTAATCCTGTTACCAGTGGCT
GCTGCCAGTGGCGATAAGTCGTGTCTTACCGGGTTGGACTCAAGACGATAGTTACCGGATAAGGCGCAGC
GGTCGGGCTGAACGGGGGGTTCGTGCACACAGCCCAGCTTGGAGCGAACGACCTACACCGAACTGAGATA
CCTACAGCGTGAGCTATGAGAAAGCGCCACGCTTCCCGAAGGGAGAAAGGCGGACAGGTATCCGGTAAGC
GGCAGGGTCGGAACAGGAGAGCGCACGAGGGAGCTTCCAGGGGGAAACGCCTGGTATCTTTATAGTCCTG
TCGGGTTTCGCCACCTCTGACTTGAGCGTCGATTTTTGTGATGCTCGTCAGGGGGGCGGAGCCTATGGAA
AAACGCCAGCAACGCGGCCTTTTTACGGTTCCTGGCCTTTTGCTGGCCTTTTGCTCACATGTTCTTTCCT
GCGTTATCCCCTGATTCTGTGGATAACCGTATTACCGCCTTTGAGTGAGCTGATACCGCTCGCCGCAGCC
GAACGACCGAGCGCAGCGAGTCAGTGAGCGAGGAAGCGGAAGAGCGCCCAATACGCAAACCGCCTCTCCC
CGCGCGTTGGCCGATTCATTAATGCAGCTGGCACGACAGGTTTCCCGACTGGAAAGCGGGCAGTGAGCGC
AACGCAATTAATGTGAGTTAGCTCACTCATTAGGCACCCCAGGCTTTACACTTTATGCTTCCGGCTCGTA
TGTTGTGTGGAATTGTGAGCGGATAACAATTTCACACAGGAAACAGCTATGACCATGATTACGCCAAGCG
CGCAATTAACCCTCACTAAAGGGAACAAAAGCTGGGTACCACTAGTATGCATCCTGCAGGACGCGTCCTA
CCCACTCCCTCTATGCGCGCTCGCTCACTCACTCGGCCCTGGAGACCTTTGGTCTCCAGGGCCGAGTGAG
TGAGCGAGCGCGCATAGAGGGAGTGGGTACCTCCATCATCTGGTTTCCCAGATCTGATATCGGCGCGCCC
GAGTCCAACACCCGTGGGAATCCCATGGGCACCATGGCCCCTCGCTCCAAAAATGCTTTCGCGTCGCGCA
GACACTGCTCGGTAGTTTCGGGGATCAGCGTTTGAGTAAGAGCCCGCGTCTGAACCCTCCGCGCCGCCCC
GGCCCCAGTGGAAAGACGCGCAGGCAAAACGCACCAC
Features (pLannotate 1.2.2; 20 found; start..end, strand, type, name):
     50..290     +  promoter       U6 promoter: RNA polymerase III promoter for human U6 snRNA
    299..319     +  misc_feature   HA-R (fragment): right homology arm from the adeno-associated virus integration site (AAVS1) within intron 1 of the human PPP1R12C gene
    337..404     +  misc_RNA       tracrRNA (fragment): trans-activating CRISPR RNA for the Streptococcus pyogenes CRISPR/Cas9 system
    484..1203    -  CDS            EGFP: the original enhanced GFP (Yang et al., 1996) mammalian codon-optimized
   1211..1237    -  misc_feature   MCS (fragment): multiple cloning site
   1247..1508    -  promoter       RSV promoter: Rous sarcoma virus enhancer/promoter
   1542..1635    -  ncRNA          Retro dr1: Accession: RF00214 - Retrovirus direct repeat 1 (dr1)
   1768..1820    +  misc_feature   bom (fragment): basis of mobility region from pBR322
   1829..1845    -  promoter       tet promoter (fragment): E. coli promoter for tetracycline efflux protein gene
   1877..1921    +  repeat_region  AAV2 ITR (fragment): inverted terminal repeat of adeno-associated virus serotype 2 inverted
   1920..2075    +  CDS            lacZα (fragment): LacZα fragment of β-galactosidase; lacZ fragment
   2106..2534    -  rep_origin     f1 ori (sequence partly withheld): f1 bacteriophage origin of replication; arrow indicates direction of (+) strand synthesis
   2561..2665    +  promoter       AmpR promoter: bla
   2666..3526    +  CDS            AmpR: β-lactamase; bla; confers resistance to ampicillin, carbenicillin, and related antibiotics
   3697..4285    +  rep_origin     ori: high-copy-number ColE1/pMB1/pBR322/pUC origin of replication
   4468..4560    +  CDS            lacI (fragment): lac repressor; lacI; The lac repressor binds to the lac operator to inhibit transcription in E. coli. This inhibition can be relieved by adding lactose or isopropyl-β-D-thiogalactopyranoside (IPTG).
   4573..4594    +  protein_bind   CAP binding site: CAP binding activates transcription in the presence of cAMP. E. coli catabolite activator protein
   4609..4639    +  promoter       lac promoter: promoter for the E. coli lac operon
   4647..4663    +  protein_bind   lac operator: The lac repressor binds to the lac operator to inhibit transcription in E. coli. This inhibition can be relieved by adding lactose or isopropyl-β-D-thiogalactopyranoside (IPTG). lac repressor encoded by lacI
   4708..4726    +  promoter       T3 promoter: promoter for bacteriophage T3 RNA polymerase
