[The description below was written by a language model from this plasmid's Addgene catalogue record and pLannotate feature annotations shown in this document.]
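Description:
sgRNA AAVS1 is a mammalian expression plasmid built on an AAV-type vector backbone that co-expresses a Streptococcus pyogenes Cas9 guide RNA and a GFP transfection marker. It is maintained in E. coli as a high-copy plasmid through a ColE1/pUC-type origin and selected with ampicillin via the β-lactamase gene. An f1 phage origin and remnants of a pBluescript-like cloning region (lac promoter/operator, lacZα fragment, T3 promoter) are also present.

The payload consists of two divergently oriented cassettes. A human U6 RNA polymerase III promoter drives the guide. The roughly 20-nt element immediately downstream, which the annotation software matched to the AAVS1 locus in intron 1 of human PPP1R12C, is evidently the spacer rather than a homology arm. It is followed by the SpyCas9 scaffold, which the record describes as the "F+E" variant, an optimized scaffold design. On the opposite strand, a Rous sarcoma virus enhancer/promoter drives EGFP so that transfected cells can be identified by fluorescence. The plasmid does not encode Cas9, so the nuclease must be supplied separately.

Only a single, partial AAV2 ITR is annotated in either sequence record. The depositor sequence (5,284 nt) and the sequencing-derived record (5,091 nt) differ in length, in the extent of this ITR fragment, in the neighbouring T7 promoter region and in the orientation of the f1 origin. The features shown therefore do not confirm that the plasmid can be packaged into AAV, and the stated purpose points to use by transfection. The associated work concerns improving Cas9 target specificity by coupling the nuclease to artificial inhibitory domains, with this guide directing cleavage at the AAVS1 locus.
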