Addgene plasmid #128119: sgRNA AAVS1
Purpose: Co-expresses sgRNA AAVS1, SpyCas9 scaffold (F+E) and GFP (transfection marker)
Depositing lab: Dominik Niopek. Depositing organization: Universitaet Heidelberg. Publication: Coupling Cas9 to artificial inhibitory domains enhances CRISPR-Cas9 target specificity. Aschenbrenner S, Kallenberger SM, Hoffmann MD, Huck A, Eils R, Niopek D. Sci Adv. 2020 Feb 5;6(6):eaay0187. doi: 10.1126/sciadv.aay0187. eCollection 2020 Feb. PubMed 32076642.
Backbone
  Vector backbone: AAV
  Vector type: Mammalian Expression, CRISPR, Synthetic Biology
Growth in bacteria
  Bacterial resistance: Ampicillin, 100 μg/mL
  Growth temperature: 37°C
  Growth strain: DH5alpha
  Copy number: High Copy
Gene/Insert
  Gene/Insert name: sgRNA AAVS1 + GFP
  Promoter: RSV/U6
  Cloning method: Unknown
  Sequencing primers: 5′ GFP_fw
Terms and licenses: Academic/Nonprofit Terms; Industry Terms: Not Available to Industry
How to cite: sgRNA AAVS1 was a gift from Dominik Niopek (Addgene plasmid # 128119 ; http://n2t.net/addgene:128119 ; RRID:Addgene_128119)
